Addgene plasmid #111729: pBacMam2-DiEx-LIC-C-flag_huntingtin_full-length_Q79
Purpose: Baculovirus transfer vector for expression of huntingtin protein in insect and mammalian cellscells as well as in mammalian cells
Depositing lab: Cheryl Arrowsmith. Publication: Design and characterization of mutant and wildtype huntingtin proteins produced from a toolkit of scalable eukaryotic expression systems. Harding RJ, Loppnau P, Ackloo S, Lemak A, Hutchinson A, Hunt B, Holehouse AS, Ho JC, Fan L, Toledo-Sherman L, Seitova A, Arrowsmith CH. J Biol Chem. 2019 Apr 26;294(17):6986-7001. doi: 10.1074/jbc.RA118.007204. Epub 2019 Mar 6. PubMed 30842263.
Backbone
  Vector backbone: pBacMam2-DiEx-LIC
  Vector type: Mammalian Expression ; Baculovirus Expression
Growth in bacteria
  Bacterial resistance: Ampicillin, 100 μg/mL
  Growth temperature: 37°C
  Growth strain: DH5alpha
  Copy number: High Copy
Gene/Insert
  Gene/Insert name: HTT (alt name: huntingtin)
  Species: H. sapiens (human)
  Insert size (bp): 9600
  Mutation: Q79 (polyQ repeat)
  Entrez Gene: HTT (a.k.a. HD, IT15, LOMARS)
  Promoter: CMV and P10
  Tag / fusion protein: FLAG (C terminal on insert)
  Cloning method: Ligation Independent Cloning
  Sequencing primers: 5′ pFBM-fwd (5'-caaaatgtcgtaacaactccgc-3'); 3′ pFBM-rev (5'- tagttaagaataccagtcaatctttcac-3')
Resource information
  A portion of this plasmid was derived from a plasmid made by: Kazusa DNA Research Institute Gene KIEE4296 & Original Clone ID cp94296
Terms and licenses: Academic/Nonprofit Terms; Industry Terms: Not Available to Industry
Depositor comments: Please visit https://www.biorxiv.org/content/early/2018/12/10/492215 for BioRxiv preprint.
How to cite: pBacMam2-DiEx-LIC-C-flag_huntingtin_full-length_Q79 was a gift from Cheryl Arrowsmith (Addgene plasmid # 111729 ; http://n2t.net/addgene:111729 ; RRID:Addgene_111729)
