[The description below was written by a language model from this plasmid's Addgene catalogue record and pLannotate feature annotations shown in this document.]
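Description:
pBacMam2-DiEx-LIC-C-flag_huntingtin_full-length_Q79 is a baculovirus transfer vector of roughly 15.9 kb, built on the pBacMam2-DiEx-LIC backbone, for producing full-length human huntingtin (HTT) in both insect and mammalian cells. It is maintained in E. coli through a high-copy ColE1/pUC-type origin with ampicillin resistance, and it also carries an f1 origin. The expression cassette and a gentamicin resistance gene sit between the Tn7R and Tn7L mini-Tn7 ends. This is the arrangement used for site-specific transposition of a cassette into a baculovirus shuttle genome (bacmid) to generate recombinant virus.

The payload is the approximately 9.6 kb HTT open reading frame carrying an expanded polyglutamine tract of 79 glutamines (Q79), inserted by ligation-independent cloning. Upstream, a CMV enhancer/promoter and a baculoviral p10 promoter are placed in tandem. The same virus can therefore drive expression from p10 in infected insect cells and from CMV in mammalian cells transduced BacMam-style, where baculovirus delivers DNA without replicating. The catalogue lists a C-terminal FLAG tag. The feature table finds a FLAG-type epitope fragment after the coding sequence, together with a short His-tag-like match that the catalogue entry does not mention. Downstream, a WPRE fragment and an SV40 polyadenylation signal support transcript stability and 3′ processing, and an HSV TK poly(A) signal lies in the opposite orientation near the gentamicin marker. The short HIV-1 LTR and SV40 large T antigen annotations are small fragments, probably incidental matches to junction or polyadenylation-region sequence.

The construct belongs to a toolkit of wild-type and mutant huntingtin expression vectors for scalable eukaryotic protein production. It supplies a disease-length polyQ form suited to FLAG-based purification and to biochemical or structural characterisation.
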