Features (pLannotate 1.2.2; 22 found; start..end, strand, type, name):
    102..556     +  rep_origin     f1 ori (sequence partly withheld): f1 bacteriophage origin of replication; arrow indicates direction of (+) strand synthesis
    582..686     +  promoter       AmpR promoter: bla
    687..1547    +  CDS            AmpR: β-lactamase; bla; confers resistance to ampicillin, carbenicillin, and related antibiotics
   1718..2306    +  rep_origin     ori: high-copy-number ColE1/pMB1/pBR322/pUC origin of replication
   2492..2543    -  misc_feature   bom (fragment): basis of mobility region from pBR322
   2611..2835    -  mobile_element Tn7R: mini-Tn7 element (right end of the Tn7 transposon) Tn7
   2902..3435    -  CDS            GmR: gentamycin acetyltransferase; aacC1; confers resistance to gentamycin
   3624..3652    -  promoter       Pc promoter: intI1 (promoter lies within the coding sequence); class 1 integron promoter
   3630..3989    -  CDS            YPR2_ECOLX (fragment): Protein predicted: Swiss-Prot protein existence level 4. From Escherichia coli.
   4160..4208    -  polyA_signal   HSV TK poly(A) signal: herpes simplex virus thymidine kinase polyadenylation signal (Cole and Stacy, 1985)
   4313..4692    +  enhancer       CMV enhancer: human cytomegalovirus immediate early enhancer
   4693..4896    +  promoter       CMV promoter: human cytomegalovirus (CMV) immediate early promoter
   4892..4925    +  LTR            5' LTR (truncated) (fragment): truncated 5' long terminal repeat (LTR) from HIV-1
   4943..5052    +  promoter       p10 promoter: baculovirus promoter for expression in insect cells
   5084..14683   +  CDS            HTT: HD_HUMAN - Also known as HD, IT15. Experimental evidence at protein level: Swiss-Prot protein existence level 1. [Huntingtin, myristoylated N-terminal fragment]: Promotes the formation of autophagic vesicles. From Homo sapiens (Human).
  14747..14766   +  CDS            7xHis (fragment): 6xHis affinity tag
  14771..14794   +  CDS            3xFLAG (fragment): three tandem FLAG® epitope tags
  14813..14831   +  misc_feature   MCS (fragment): pBluescript multiple cloning site
  14831..15336   +  misc_feature   WPRE (fragment): woodchuck hepatitis virus posttranscriptional regulatory element
  15432..15515   +  CDS            large T antigen (fragment): large T antigen from SV40 (simian virus 40)
  15538..15672   +  polyA_signal   SV40 poly(A) signal: SV40 polyadenylation signal
  15701..15866   -  mobile_element Tn7L: mini-Tn7 element (left end of the Tn7 transposon) Tn7
>Addgene plasmid #111729 | pBacMam2-DiEx-LIC-C-flag_huntingtin_full-length_Q79 | addgene full sequence | sequence record 226812 | Addgene NGS Result
TTCTCTGTCACAGAATGAAAATTTTTCTGTCATCTCTTCGTTATTAATGTTTGTAATTGACTGAATATCA
ACGCTTATTTGCAGCCTGAATGGCGAATGGG
[124 nt withheld, positions 102-225]
C
[91 nt withheld, positions 227-317]
A
[49 nt withheld, positions 319-367]
CCTTTGACGTTGGAGTCCACGTTCTT
[37 nt withheld, positions 394-430]
ACCCTATCTCGGTCTATTCTTTTGATTTATAAGGGATTTTGCCGATTTCGGCCTATTGGTTAAAAAATGA
GCTGATTTAACAAAAATTTAACGCGAATTTTAACAAAATATTAACGCTTACAATTTAGGTGGCACTTTTC
GGGGAAATGTGCGCGGAACCCCTATTTGTTTATTTTTCTAAATACATTCAAATATGTATCCGCTCATGAG
ACAATAACCCTGATAAATGCTTCAATAATATTGAAAAAGGAAGAGTATGAGTATTCAACATTTCCGTGTC
GCCCTTATTCCCTTTTTTGCGGCATTTTGCCTTCCTGTTTTTGCTCACCCAGAAACGCTGGTGAAAGTAA
AAGATGCTGAAGATCAGTTGGGTGCACGAGTGGGTTACATCGAACTGGATCTCAACAGCGGTAAGATCCT
TGAGAGTTTTCGCCCCGAAGAACGTTTTCCAATGATGAGCACTTTTAAAGTTCTGCTATGTGGCGCGGTA
TTATCCCGTATTGACGCCGGGCAAGAGCAACTCGGTCGCCGCATACACTATTCTCAGAATGACTTGGTTG
AGTACTCACCAGTCACAGAAAAGCATCTTACGGATGGCATGACAGTAAGAGAATTATGCAGTGCTGCCAT
AACCATGAGTGATAACACTGCGGCCAACTTACTTCTGACAACGATCGGAGGACCGAAGGAGCTAACCGCT
TTTTTGCACAACATGGGGGATCATGTAACTCGCCTTGATCGTTGGGAACCGGAGCTGAATGAAGCCATAC
CAAACGACGAGCGTGACACCACGATGCCTGTAGCAATGGCAACAACGTTGCGCAAACTATTAACTGGCGA
ACTACTTACTCTAGCTTCCCGGCAACAATTAATAGACTGGATGGAGGCGGATAAAGTTGCAGGACCACTT
CTGCGCTCGGCCCTTCCGGCTGGCTGGTTTATTGCTGATAAATCTGGAGCCGGTGAGCGTGGGTCTCGCG
GTATCATTGCAGCACTGGGGCCAGATGGTAAGCCCTCCCGTATCGTAGTTATCTACACGACGGGGAGTCA
GGCAACTATGGATGAACGAAATAGACAGATCGCTGAGATAGGTGCCTCACTGATTAAGCATTGGTAACTG
TCAGACCAAGTTTACTCATATATACTTTAGATTGATTTAAAACTTCATTTTTAATTTAAAAGGATCTAGG
TGAAGATCCTTTTTGATAATCTCATGACCAAAATCCCTTAACGTGAGTTTTCGTTCCACTGAGCGTCAGA
CCCCGTAGAAAAGATCAAAGGATCTTCTTGAGATCCTTTTTTTCTGCGCGTAATCTGCTGCTTGCAAACA
AAAAAACCACCGCTACCAGCGGTGGTTTGTTTGCCGGATCAAGAGCTACCAACTCTTTTTCCGAAGGTAA
CTGGCTTCAGCAGAGCGCAGATACCAAATACTGTTCTTCTAGTGTAGCCGTAGTTAGGCCACCACTTCAA
GAACTCTGTAGCACCGCCTACATACCTCGCTCTGCTAATCCTGTTACCAGTGGCTGCTGCCAGTGGCGAT
AAGTCGTGTCTTACCGGGTTGGACTCAAGACGATAGTTACCGGATAAGGCGCAGCGGTCGGGCTGAACGG
GGGGTTCGTGCACACAGCCCAGCTTGGAGCGAACGACCTACACCGAACTGAGATACCTACAGCGTGAGCT
ATGAGAAAGCGCCACGCTTCCCGAAGGGAGAAAGGCGGACAGGTATCCGGTAAGCGGCAGGGTCGGAACA
GGAGAGCGCACGAGGGAGCTTCCAGGGGGAAACGCCTGGTATCTTTATAGTCCTGTCGGGTTTCGCCACC
TCTGACTTGAGCGTCGATTTTTGTGATGCTCGTCAGGGGGGCGGAGCCTATGGAAAAACGCCAGCAACGC
GGCCTTTTTACGGTTCCTGGCCTTTTGCTGGCCTTTTGCTCACATGTTCTTTCCTGCGTTATCCCCTGAT
TCTGTGGATAACCGTATTACCGCCTTTGAGTGAGCTGATACCGCTCGCCGCAGCCGAACGACCGAGCGCA
GCGAGTCAGTGAGCGAGGAAGCGGAAGAGCGCCTGATGCGGTATTTTCTCCTTACGCATCTGTGCGGTAT
TTCACACCGCATAGACCAGCCGCGTAACCTGGCAAAATCGGTTACGGTTGAGTAATAAATGGATGCCCTG
CGTAAGCGGGTGTGGGCGGACAATAAAGTCTTAAACTGAACAAAATAGATCTAAACTATGACAATAAAGT
CTTAAACTAGACAGAATAGTTGTAAACTGAAATCAGTCCAGTTATGCTGTGAAAAAGCATACTGGACTTT
TGTTATGGCTAAAGCAAACTCTTCATTTTCTGAAGTGCAAATTGCCCGTCGTATTAAAGAGGGGCGTGGC
CAAGGGCATGGTAAAGACTATATTCGCGGCGTTGTGACAATTTACCGAACAACTCCGCGGCCGGGAAGCC
GATCTCGGCTTGAACGAATTGTTAGGTGGCGGTACTTGGGTCGATATCAAAGTGCATCACTTCTTCCCGT
ATGCCCAACTTTGTATAGAGAGCCACTGCGGGATCGTCACCGTAATCTGCTTGCACGTAGATCACATAAG
CACCAAGCGCGTTGGCCTCATGCTTCAAGAGATTGATGAGCGCGGTGGCAATGCCCTGCCTCCGGTGCTC
GCCGGAGACTGCGAGATCATAGATATAGATCTCACTACGCGGCTGCTCAAACTTGGGCAGAACGTAAGCC
GCGAGAGCGCCAACAACCGCTTCTTGGTCGAAGGCAGCAAGCGCGATGAATGTCTTACTACGGAGCAAGT
TCCCGAGGTAATCGGAGTCCGGCTGATGTTGGGAGTAGGTGGCTACGTCTCCGAACTCACGACCGAAAAG
ATCAAGAGCAGCCCGCATGGATTTGACTTGGTCAGGGCCGAGCCTACATGTGCGAATGATGCCCATACTT
GAGCCACCTAACTTTGTTTTAGGGCGACTGCCCTGCTGCGTAACATCGTTGCTGCTGCGTAACATCGTTG
CTGCTCCATAACATCAAACATCGACCCACGGCGTAACGCGCTTGCTGCTTGGATGCCCGAGGCATAGACT
GTACAAAAAAACAGTCATAACAAGCCATGAAAACCGCCACTGCGCCGTTACCACCGCTGCGTTCGGTCAA
GGTTCTGGACCAGTTGCGTGAGCGCATACGCTACTTGCATTACAGTTTACGAACCGAACAGGCTTATGTC
AACTGGGTTCGTGCCTTCATCCGTTTCCACGGTGTGCGTCACCCGGCAACCTTGGGCAGCAGCGAAGTCG
AGGCATTTCTGTCCTGGCTGGCGAACGAGCGCAAGGTTTCGGTCTCCACGCATCGTCAGGCATTGGCGGC
CTTGCTGTTCTTCTACGGCAAGGTGCTGTGCACGGATCTGCCCTTGCTTCAGGAGATCGGTAGACCTCGG
CCGTCGCGGCGCTTGCCGGTGGTGCTGACCCCGGATGAAGTGGTTCGCATCCTCGGTTTTCTGGAAGGCG
AGCATCGTTTGTTCGCCCAGGACTCTAGCTATAGTTCTAGTGGTTGGCTACGTACCCGTAGTGGCTATGG
CAGGGCTTGCCGCCCCGACGTTGGCTGCGAGCCCTGGGCCTTCACCCGAACTTGGGGGTTGGGGTGGGGA
AAAGGAAGAAACGCGGGCGTATTGGTCCCAATGGGGTCTCGGTGGGGTATCGACAGAGTGCCAGCCCTGG
GACCGAACCCCGCGTTTATGAACAAACGACCCAACACCCGTGCGTTTTATTCTGTCTTTTTATTGCCGTC
ATAGCGCGGGTTCCTTCCGGTATTGTCTCCTTCCGTGTTTCAGTTAGCCTCCCCCATCTCCCGGTACCGC
ATGCGGATCTGTACGGGCCAGATATACGCGTTGACATTGATTATTGACTAGTTATTAATAGTAATCAATT
ACGGGGTCATTAGTTCATAGCCCATATATGGAGTTCCGCGTTACATAACTTACGGTAAATGGCCCGCCTG
GCTGACCGCCCAACGACCCCCGCCCATTGACGTCAATAATGACGTATGTTCCCATAGTAACGCCAATAGG
GACTTTCCATTGACGTCAATGGGTGGAGTATTTACGGTAAACTGCCCACTTGGCAGTACATCAAGTGTAT
CATATGCCAAGTACGCCCCCTATTGACGTCAATGACGGTAAATGGCCCGCCTGGCATTATGCCCAGTACA
TGACCTTATGGGACTTTCCTACTTGGCAGTACATCTACGTATTAGTCATCGCTATTACCATGGTGATGCG
GTTTTGGCAGTACATCAATGGGCGTGGATAGCGGTTTGACTCACGGGGATTTCCAAGTCTCCACCCCATT
GACGTCAATGGGAGTTTGTTTTGGCACCAAAATCAACGGGACTTTCCAAAATGTCGTAACAACTCCGCCC
CATTGACGCAAATGGGCGGTAGGCGTGTACGGTGGGAGGTCTATATAAGCAGAGCTCTCTGGCTAACTAG
AGAACCCACTGCTTACTGGCTTATCGAATACGGACCTTTAATTCAACCCAACACAATATATTATAGTTAA
ATAAGAATTATTATCAAATCATTTGTATATTAATTAAAATACTATACTGTAAATTACATTTTATTTACAA
TCACTCGACGGATCCTTAAGAAGGAGATATACTATGGCGACCCTGGAAAAGCTGATGAAGGCCTTCGAGT
CCCTCAAGTCCTTCCAACAGCAGCAACAGCAACAACAGCAGCAACAGCAACAACAGCAGCAACAGCAACA
ACAGCAGCAACAGCAACAACAGCAGCAACAGCAACAACAGCAGCAACAGCAACAACAGCAGCAACAGCAA
CAACAGCAGCAACAGCAACAACAGCAGCAACAGCAACAACAGCAGCAACAGCAACAACAGCAGCAACAGC
AACAACAGCAGCAACAGCAACAACAGCAGCAACAGCAACAACCGCCACCGCCGCCGCCGCCGCCGCCGCC
TCCTCAGCTTCCTCAGCCGCCGCCGCAGGCACAGCCGCTGCTGCCTCAGCCGCAGCCGCCCCCGCCGCCG
CCCCCGCCGCCACCCGGCCCGGCTGTGGCTGAGGAGCCGCTGCACCGACCAAAGAAAGAACTTTCAGCTA
CCAAGAAAGACCGTGTGAATCATTGTCTGACAATATGTGAAAACATAGTGGCACAGTCTGTCAGAAATTC
TCCAGAATTTCAGAAACTTCTGGGCATCGCTATGGAACTTTTTCTGCTGTGCAGTGATGACGCAGAGTCA
GATGTCAGGATGGTGGCTGACGAATGCCTCAACAAAGTTATCAAAGCTTTGATGGATTCTAATCTTCCAA
GGTTACAGCTCGAGCTCTATAAGGAAATTAAAAAGAATGGTGCCCCTCGGAGTTTGCGTGCTGCCCTGTG
GAGGTTTGCTGAGCTGGCTCACCTGGTTCGGCCTCAGAAATGCAGGCCTTACCTGGTGAACCTTCTGCCG
TGCCTGACTCGAACAAGCAAGAGACCCGAAGAATCAGTCCAGGAGACCTTGGCTGCAGCTGTTCCCAAAA
TTATGGCTTCTTTTGGCAATTTTGCAAATGACAATGAAATTAAGGTTTTGTTAAAGGCCTTCATAGCGAA
CCTGAAGTCAAGCTCCCCCACCATTCGGCGGACAGCGGCTGGATCAGCAGTGAGCATCTGCCAGCACTCA
AGAAGGACACAATATTTCTATAGTTGGCTACTAAATGTGCTCTTAGGCTTACTCGTTCCTGTCGAGGATG
AACACTCCACTCTGCTGATTCTTGGCGTGCTGCTCACCCTGAGGTATTTGGTGCCCTTGCTGCAGCAGCA
GGTCAAGGACACAAGCCTGAAAGGCAGCTTCGGAGTGACAAGGAAAGAAATGGAAGTCTCTCCTTCTGCA
GAGCAGCTTGTCCAGGTTTATGAACTGACGTTACATCATACACAGCACCAAGACCACAATGTTGTGACCG
GAGCCCTGGAGCTGTTGCAGCAGCTCTTCAGAACGCCTCCACCCGAGCTTCTGCAAACCCTGACCGCAGT
CGGGGGCATTGGGCAGCTCACCGCTGCTAAGGAGGAGTCTGGTGGCCGAAGCCGTAGTGGGAGTATTGTG
GAACTTATAGCTGGAGGGGGTTCCTCATGCAGCCCTGTCCTTTCAAGAAAACAAAAAGGCAAAGTGCTCT
TAGGAGAAGAAGAAGCCTTGGAGGATGACTCTGAATCGAGATCGGATGTCAGCAGCTCTGCCTTAACAGC
CTCAGTGAAGGATGAGATCAGTGGAGAGCTGGCTGCTTCTTCAGGGGTTTCCACTCCAGGGTCAGCAGGT
CATGACATCATCACAGAACAGCCACGGTCACAGCACACACTGCAGGCGGACTCAGTGGATCTGGCCAGCT
GTGACTTGACAAGCTCTGCCACTGATGGGGATGAGGAGGATATCTTGAGCCACAGCTCCAGCCAGGTCAG
CGCCGTCCCATCTGACCCTGCCATGGACCTGAATGATGGGACCCAGGCCTCGTCGCCCATCAGCGACAGC
TCCCAGACCACCACCGAAGGGCCTGATTCAGCTGTTACCCCTTCAGACAGTTCTGAAATTGTGTTAGACG
GTACCGACAACCAGTATTTGGGCCTGCAGATTGGACAGCCCCAGGATGAAGATGAGGAAGCCACAGGTAT
TCTTCCTGATGAAGCCTCGGAGGCCTTCAGGAACTCTTCCATGGCCCTTCAACAGGCACATTTATTGAAA
AACATGAGTCACTGCAGGCAGCCTTCTGACAGCAGTGTTGATAAATTTGTGTTGAGAGATGAAGCTACTG
AACCGGGTGATCAAGAAAACAAGCCTTGCCGCATCAAAGGTGACATTGGACAGTCCACTGATGATGACTC
TGCACCTCTTGTCCATTGTGTCCGCCTTTTATCTGCTTCGTTTTTGCTAACAGGGGGAAAAAATGTGCTG
GTTCCGGACAGGGATGTGAGGGTCAGCGTGAAGGCCCTGGCCCTCAGCTGTGTGGGAGCAGCTGTGGCCC
TCCACCCGGAATCTTTCTTCAGCAAACTCTATAAAGTTCCTCTTGACACCACGGAATACCCTGAGGAACA
GTATGTCTCAGACATCTTGAACTACATCGATCATGGAGACCCACAGGTTCGAGGAGCCACTGCCATTCTC
TGTGGGACCCTCATCTGCTCCATCCTCAGCAGGTCCCGCTTCCACGTGGGAGATTGGATGGGCACCATTA
GAACCCTCACAGGAAATACATTTTCTTTGGCGGATTGCATTCCTTTGCTGCGGAAAACACTGAAGGATGA
GTCTTCTGTTACTTGCAAGTTAGCTTGTACAGCTGTGAGGAACTGTGTCATGAGTCTCTGCAGCAGCAGC
TACAGTGAGTTAGGACTGCAGCTGATCATCGATGTGCTGACTCTGAGGAACAGTTCCTATTGGCTGGTGA
GGACAGAGCTTCTGGAAACCCTTGCAGAGATTGACTTCAGGCTGGTGAGCTTTTTGGAGGCAAAAGCAGA
AAACTTACACAGAGGGGCTCATCATTATACAGGGCTTTTAAAACTGCAAGAACGAGTGCTCAATAATGTT
GTCATCCATTTGCTTGGAGATGAAGACCCCAGGGTGCGACATGTTGCCGCAGCATCACTAATTAGGCTTG
TCCCAAAGCTGTTTTATAAATGTGACCAAGGACAAGCTGATCCAGTAGTGGCCGTGGCAAGAGATCAAAG
CAGTGTTTACCTGAAACTTCTCATGCATGAGACGCAGCCTCCATCTCATTTCTCCGTCAGCACAATAACC
AGAATATATAGAGGCTATAACCTACTACCAAGCATAACAGACGTCACTATGGAAAATAACCTTTCAAGAG
TTATTGCAGCAGTTTCTCATGAACTAATCACATCAACCACCAGAGCACTCACATTTGGATGCTGTGAAGC
TTTGTGTCTTCTTTCCACTGCCTTCCCAGTTTGCATTTGGAGTTTAGGTTGGCACTGTGGAGTGCCTCCA
CTGAGTGCCTCAGATGAGTCTAGGAAGAGCTGTACCGTTGGGATGGCCACAATGATTCTGACCCTGCTCT
CGTCAGCTTGGTTCCCATTGGATCTCTCAGCCCATCAAGATGCTTTGATTTTGGCCGGAAACTTGCTTGC
AGCCAGTGCTCCCAAATCTCTGAGAAGTTCATGGGCCTCTGAAGAAGAAGCCAACCCAGCAGCCACCAAG
CAAGAGGAGGTCTGGCCAGCCCTGGGGGACCGGGCCCTGGTGCCCATGGTGGAGCAGCTCTTCTCTCACC
TGCTGAAGGTGATTAACATTTGTGCCCACGTCCTGGATGACGTGGCTCCTGGACCCGCAATAAAGGCAGC
CTTGCCTTCTCTAACAAACCCCCCTTCTCTAAGTCCCATCCGACGAAAGGGGAAGGAGAAAGAACCAGGA
GAACAAGCATCTGTACCGTTGAGTCCCAAGAAAGGCAGTGAGGCCAGTGCAGCTTCTAGACAATCTGATA
CCTCAGGTCCTGTTACAACAAGTAAATCCTCATCACTGGGGAGTTTCTATCATCTTCCTTCATACCTCAA
ACTGCATGATGTCCTGAAAGCTACACACGCTAACTACAAGGTCACGCTGGATCTTCAGAACAGCACGGAA
AAGTTTGGAGGGTTTCTTCGCTCAGCCTTGGATGTTCTTTCTCAGATACTAGAGCTGGCCACACTGCAGG
ACATTGGGAAGTGTGTTGAAGAGATCCTAGGATACCTGAAATCCTGCTTTAGTCGAGAACCAATGATGGC
AACTGTTTGTGTTCAACAATTGTTGAAGACTCTCTTTGGCACAAACTTGGCCTCCCAGTTTGATGGCTTA
TCTTCCAACCCCAGCAAGTCACAAGGCCGAGCACAGCGCCTTGGCTCCTCCAGTGTGAGGCCAGGCTTGT
ACCACTACTGCTTCATGGCCCCGTACACCCACTTCACCCAGGCCCTCGCTGACGCCAGCCTGAGGAACAT
GGTGCAGGCGGAGCAGGAGAACGACACCTCGGGATGGTTTGATGTCCTCCAGAAAGTGTCTACCCAGTTG
AAGACAAACCTCACGAGTGTCACAAAGAACCGTGCAGATAAGAATGCTATTCATAATCACATTCGTTTGT
TTGAACCTCTTGTTATAAAAGCTTTAAAACAGTACACGACTACAACATGTGTGCAGTTACAGAAGCAGGT
TTTAGATTTGCTGGCGCAGCTGGTTCAGTTACGGGTTAATTACTGTCTTCTGGATTCAGATCAGGTGTTT
ATTGGCTTTGTATTGAAACAGTTTGAATACATTGAAGTGGGCCAGTTCAGGGAATCAGAGGCAATCATTC
CAAACATCTTTTTCTTCTTGGTATTACTATCTTATGAACGCTATCATTCAAAACAGATCATTGGAATTCC
TAAAATCATTCAGCTCTGTGATGGCATCATGGCCAGTGGAAGGAAGGCTGTGACACATGCCATACCGGCT
CTGCAGCCCATAGTCCACGACCTCTTTGTATTAAGAGGAACAAATAAAGCTGATGCAGGAAAAGAGCTTG
AAACCCAAAAAGAGGTGGTGGTGTCAATGTTACTGAGACTCATCCAGTACCATCAGGTGTTGGAGATGTT
CATTCTTGTCCTGCAGCAGTGCCACAAGGAGAATGAAGACAAGTGGAAGCGACTGTCTCGACAGATAGCT
GACATCATCCTCCCAATGTTAGCCAAACAGCAGATGCACATTGACTCTCATGAAGCCCTTGGAGTGTTAA
ATACATTATTTGAGATTTTGGCCCCTTCCTCCCTCCGTCCGGTAGACATGCTTTTACGGAGTATGTTCGT
CACTCCAAACACAATGGCGTCCGTGAGCACTGTTCAACTGTGGATATCGGGAATTCTGGCCATTTTGAGG
GTTCTGATTTCCCAGTCAACTGAAGATATTGTTCTTTCTCGTATTCAGGAGCTCTCCTTCTCTCCGTATT
TAATCTCCTGTACAGTAATTAATAGGTTAAGAGATGGGGACAGTACTTCAACGCTAGAAGAACACAGTGA
AGGGAAACAAATAAAGAATTTGCCAGAAGAAACATTTTCAAGGTTTCTATTACAACTGGTTGGTATTCTT
TTAGAAGACATTGTTACAAAACAGCTGAAGGTGGAAATGAGTGAGCAGCAACATACTTTCTATTGCCAGG
AACTAGGCACACTGCTAATGTGTCTGATCCACATCTTCAAGTCTGGAATGTTCCGGAGAATCACAGCAGC
TGCCACTAGGCTGTTCCGCAGTGATGGCTGTGGCGGCAGTTTCTACACCCTGGACAGCTTGAACTTGCGG
GCTCGTTCCATGATCACCACCCACCCGGCCCTGGTGCTGCTCTGGTGTCAGATACTGCTGCTTGTCAACC
ACACCGACTACCGCTGGTGGGCAGAAGTGCAGCAGACCCCGAAAAGACACAGTCTGTCCAGCACAAAGTT
ACTTAGTCCCCAGATGTCTGGAGAAGAGGAGGATTCTGACTTGGCAGCCAAACTTGGAATGTGCAATAGA
GAAATAGTACGAAGAGGGGCTCTCATTCTCTTCTGTGATTATGTCTGTCAGAACCTCCATGACTCCGAGC
ACTTAACGTGGCTCATTGTAAATCACATTCAAGATCTGATCAGCCTTTCCCACGAGCCTCCAGTACAGGA
CTTCATCAGTGCCGTTCATCGGAACTCTGCTGCCAGCGGCCTGTTCATCCAGGCAATTCAGTCTCGTTGT
GAAAACCTTTCAACTCCAACCATGCTGAAGAAAACTCTTCAGTGCTTGGAGGGGATCCATCTCAGCCAGT
CGGGAGCTGTGCTCACGCTGTATGTGGACAGGCTTCTGTGCACCCCTTTCCGTGTGCTGGCTCGCATGGT
CGACATCCTTGCTTGTCGCCGGGTAGAAATGCTTCTGGCTGCAAATTTACAGAGCAGCATGGCCCAGTTG
CCAATGGAAGAACTCAACAGAATCCAGGAATACCTTCAGAGCAGCGGGCTCGCTCAGAGACACCAAAGGC
TCTATTCCCTGCTGGACAGGTTTCGTCTCTCCACCATGCAAGACTCACTTAGTCCCTCTCCTCCAGTCTC
TTCCCACCCGCTGGACGGGGATGGGCACGTGTCACTGGAAACAGTGAGTCCGGACAAAGACTGGTACGTT
CATCTTGTCAAATCCCAGTGTTGGACCAGGTCAGATTCTGCACTGCTGGAAGGTGCAGAGCTGGTGAATC
GGATTCCTGCTGAAGATATGAATGCCTTCATGATGAACTCGGAGTTCAACCTAAGCCTGCTAGCTCCATG
CTTAAGCCTAGGGATGAGTGAAATTTCTGGTGGCCAGAAGAGTGCCCTTTTTGAAGCAGCCCGTGAGGTG
ACTCTGGCCCGTGTGAGCGGCACCGTGCAGCAGCTCCCTGCTGTCCATCATGTCTTCCAGCCCGAGCTGC
CTGCAGAACCGGCGGCCTACTGGAGCAAGTTGAATGATCTGTTTGGGGATGCTGCACTGTATCAGTCCCT
GCCCACTCTGGCCCGGGCCCTGGCACAGTACCTGGTGGTGGTCTCCAAACTGCCCAGTCATTTGCACCTT
CCTCCTGAGAAAGAGAAGGACATTGTGAAATTCGTGGTGGCAACCCTTGAGGCCCTGTCCTGGCATTTGA
TCCATGAGCAGATCCCGCTGAGTCTGGATCTCCAGGCAGGGCTGGACTGCTGCTGCCTGGCCCTGCAGCT
GCCTGGCCTCTGGAGCGTGGTCTCCTCCACAGAGTTTGTGACCCACGCCTGCTCCCTCATCCACTGTGTG
CACTTCATCCTGGAGGCCGTTGCAGTGCAGCCTGGAGAGCAGCTTCTTAGTCCAGAAAGAAGGACAAATA
CCCCAAAAGCCATCAGCGAGGAGGAGGAGGAAGTAGATCCAAACACACAGAATCCTAAGTATATCACTGC
AGCCTGTGAGATGGTGGCAGAAATGGTGGAGTCTCTGCAGTCGGTGTTGGCCTTGGGTCATAAAAGGAAT
AGCGGCGTGCCGGCGTTTCTCACGCCATTGCTCAGGAACATCATCATCAGCCTGGCCCGCCTGCCCCTTG
TCAACAGCTACACACGTGTGCCCCCACTGGTGTGGAAGCTTGGATGGTCACCCAAACCGGGAGGGGATTT
TGGCACAGCATTCCCTGAGATCCCCGTGGAGTTCCTCCAGGAAAAGGAAGTCTTTAAGGAGTTCATCTAC
CGCATCAACACACTAGGCTGGACCAGTCGTACTCAGTTTGAAGAAACTTGGGCCACCCTCCTTGGTGTCC
TGGTGACGCAGCCCCTCGTGATGGAGCAGGAGGAGAGCCCACCAGAAGAAGACACAGAGAGGACCCAGAT
CAACGTCCTGGCCGTGCAGGCCATCACCTCACTGGTGCTCAGTGCAATGACTGTGCCTGTGGCCGGCAAC
CCAGCTGTAAGCTGCTTGGAGCAGCAGCCCCGGAACAAGCCTCTGAAAGCTCTCGACACCAGGTTTGGGA
GGAAGCTGAGCATTATCAGAGGGATTGTGGAGCAAGAGATTCAAGCAATGGTTTCAAAGAGAGAGAATAT
TGCCACCCATCATTTATATCAGGCATGGGATCCTGTCCCTTCTCTGTCTCCGGCTACTACAGGTGCCCTC
ATCAGCCACGAGAAGCTGCTGCTGCAGATCAACCCCGAGCGGGAGCTGGGGAGCATGAGCTACAAACTCG
GCCAGGTGTCCATACACTCCGTGTGGCTAGGGAACAGCATCACACCCCTGAGGGAGGAGGAATGGGACGA
GGAAGAGGAGGAGGAGGCCGACGCCCCTGCACCTTCGTCACCACCCACGTCTCCAGTCAACTCCAGGAAA
CACCGGGCTGGAGTTGACATCCACTCCTGTTCGCAGTTTTTGCTTGAGTTGTACAGCCGCTGGATCCTGC
CGTCCAGCTCAGCCAGGAGGACCCCGGCCATCCTGATCAGTGAGGTGGTCAGATCCCTTCTAGTGGTCTC
AGACTTGTTCACCGAGCGCAACCAGTTTGAGCTGATGTATGTGACGCTGACAGAACTGCGAAGGGTGCAC
CCTTCAGAAGACGAGATCCTCGCTCAGTACCTGGTGCCTGCCACCTGCAAGGCAGCTGCCGTCCTTGGGA
TGGACAAGGCCGTGGCGGAGCCTGTCAGCCGCCTGCTGGAGAGCACGCTCAGGAGCAGCCACCTGCCCAG
CAGGGTTGGAGCCCTGCACGGCATCCTCTATGTGCTGGAGTGCGACCTGCTGGACGACACTGCCAAGCAG
CTCATCCCGGTCATCAGCGACTATCTCCTCTCCAACCTGAAAGGGATCGCCCACTGCGTGAACATTCACA
GCCAGCAGCACGTACTGGTCATGTGTGCCACTGCGTTTTACCTCATTGAGAACTATCCTCTGGACGTAGG
GCCGGAATTTTCAGCATCAATAATACAGATGTGTGGGGTGATGCTGTCTGGAAGTGAGGAGTCCACCCCC
TCCATCATTTACCACTGTGCCCTCAGAGGCCTGGAGCGCCTCCTGCTCTCTGAGCAGCTCTCCCGCCTGG
ATGCAGAATCGCTGGTCAAGCTGAGTGTGGACAGAGTGAACGTGCACAGCCCGCACCGGGCCATGGCGGC
TCTGGGCCTGATGCTCACCTGCATGTACACAGGAAAGGAGAAAGTCAGTCCGGGTAGAACTTCAGACCCT
AATCCTGCAGCCCCCGACAGCGAGTCAGTGATTGTTGCTATGGAGCGGGTATCTGTTCTTTTTGATAGGA
TCAGGAAAGGCTTTCCTTGTGAAGCCAGAGTGGTGGCCAGGATCCTGCCCCAGTTTCTAGACGACTTCTT
CCCACCCCAGGACATCATGAACAAAGTCATCGGAGAGTTTCTGTCCAACCAGCAGCCATACCCCCAGTTC
ATGGCCACCGTGGTGTATAAGGTGTTTCAGACTCTGCACAGCACCGGGCAGTCGTCCATGGTCCGGGACT
GGGTCATGCTGTCCCTCTCCAACTTCACGCAGAGGGCCCCGGTCGCCATGGCCACGTGGAGCCTCTCCTG
CTTCTTTGTCAGCGCGTCCACCAGCCCGTGGGTCGCGGCGATCCTCCCACATGTCATCAGCAGGATGGGC
AAGCTGGAGCAGGTGGACGTGAACCTTTTCTGCCTGGTCGCCACAGACTTCTACAGACACCAGATAGAGG
AGGAGCTCGACCGCAGGGCCTTCCAGTCTGTGCTTGAGGTGGTTGCAGCCCCAGGAAGCCCATATCACCG
GCTGCTGACTTGTTTACGAAATGTCCACAAGGTCACCACCTGCGGTGGAAGCGGTGACTACAAAGACGAT
GACGACAAGTAAAACCTCTACTTCCAATCGCACCATCATCACCATCACCATCACCACCATGATTACAAGG
ATGACGACGATAAGTGAGGCGGCCGCCAACTTGATATCAAGCTTATCGATAATCAACCTCTGGATTACAA
AATTTGTGAAAGATTGACTGGTATTCTTAACTATGTTGCTCCTTTTACGCTATGTGGATACGCTGCTTTA
ATGCCTTTGTATCATGCTATTGCTTCCCGTATGGCTTTCATTTTCTCCTCCTTGTATAAATCCTGGTTGC
TGTCTCTTTATGAGGAGTTGTGGCCCGTTGTCAGGCAACGTGGCGTGGTGTGCACTGTGTTTGCTGACGC
AACCCCCACTGGTTGGGGCATTGCCACCACCTGTCAGCTCCTTTCCGGGACTTTCGCTTTCCCCCTCCCT
ATTGCCACGGCGGAACTCATCGCCGCCTGCCTTGCCCGCTGCTGGACAGGGGCTCGGCTGTTGGGCACTG
ACAATTCCGTGGTGTTGTCGGGGAAATCATCGTCCTTTCCTTGGCTGCTCGCCTGTGTTGCCACCTGGAT
TCTGCGCGGGACGTCCTTCTGCTACGTCCCTTCGGCCCTCAATCCAGCGGACCTTCCTTCCCGCGGGCGC
CCCCCTCCTCACGGCGAGCGAAGCTTGTCGAGAAGTACTAGAGGATCTCTAGAGCCTGCAGTCTCGACAA
GCTTGTCGAGAAGTACTAGAGGATCATAATCAGCCATACCACATTTGTAGAGGTTTTACTTGCTTTAAAA
AACCTCCCACACCTCCCCCTGAACCTGAAACATAAAATGAATGCAATTGTTGTTGTTAACTTGTTTATTG
CAGCTTATAATGGTTACAAATAAAGCAATAGCATCACAAATTTCACAAATAAAGCATTTTTTTCACTGCA
TTCTAGTTGTGGTTTGTCCAAACTCATCAATGTATCTTATCATGTCTGGATCTGATCACTGCTTGAGCCT
AGGAGATCCGAACCAGATAAGTGAAATCTAGTTCCAAACTATTTTGTCATTTTTAATTTTCGTATTAGCT
TACGACGCTACACCCAGTTCCCATCTATTTTGTCACTCTTCCCTAAATAATCCTTAAAAACTCCATTTCC
ACCCCTCCCAGTTCCCAACTATTTTGTCCGCCCACAGCGGGGCATTTTTCTTCCTGTTATGTTTTTAATC
AAACATCCTGCCAACTCCATGTGACAAACCGTCATCTTCGGCTACTTT
