>Addgene plasmid #111729 | pBacMam2-DiEx-LIC-C-flag_huntingtin_full-length_Q79 | depositor partial sequence | sequence record 209880 | insert
ATGGCGACCCTGGAAAAGCTGATGAAGGCCTTCGAGTCCCTCAAGTCCTTCCAACAGCAGCAACAGCAAC
AACAGCAGCAACAGCAACAACAGCAGCAACAGCAACAACAGCAGCAACAGCAACAACAGCAGCAACAGCA
ACAACAGCAGCAACAGCAACAACAGCAGCAACAGCAACAACAGCAGCAACAGCAACAACAGCAGCAACAG
CAACAACAGCAGCAACAGCAACAACAGCAGCAACAGCAACAACAGCAGCAACAGCAACAACAGCAGCAAC
AGCAACAACCGCCACCGCCGCCGCCGCCGCCGCCGCCTCCTCAGCTTCCTCAGCCGCCGCCGCAGGCACA
GCCGCTGCTGCCTCAGCCGCAGCCGCCCCCGCCGCCGCCCCCGCCGCCACCCGGCCCGGCTGTGGCTGAG
GAGCCGCTGCACCGACCAAAGAAAGAACTTTCAGCTACCAAGAAAGACCGTGTGAATCATTGTCTGACAA
TATGTGAAAACATAGTGGCACAGTCTGTCAGAAATTCTCCAGAATTTCAGAAACTTCTGGGCATCGCTAT
GGAACTTTTTCTGCTGTGCAGTGATGACGCAGAGTCAGATGTCAGGATGGTGGCTGACGAATGCCTCAAC
AAAGTTATCAAAGCTTTGATGGATTCTAATCTTCCAAGGTTACAGCTCGAGCTCTATAAGGAAATTAAAA
AGAATGGTGCCCCTCGGAGTTTGCGTGCTGCCCTGTGGAGGTTTGCTGAGCTGGCTCACCTGGTTCGGCC
TCAGAAATGCAGGCCTTACCTGGTGAACCTTCTGCCGTGCCTGACTCGAACAAGCAAGAGACCCGAAGAA
TCAGTCCAGGAGACCTTGGCTGCAGCTGTTCCCAAAATTATGGCTTCTTTTGGCAATTTTGCAAATGACA
ATGAAATTAAGGTTTTGTTAAAGGCCTTCATAGCGAACCTGAAGTCAAGCTCCCCCACCATTCGGCGGAC
AGCGGCTGGATCAGCAGTGAGCATCTGCCAGCACTCAAGAAGGACACAATATTTCTATAGTTGGCTACTA
AATGTGCTCTTAGGCTTACTCGTTCCTGTCGAGGATGAACACTCCACTCTGCTGATTCTTGGCGTGCTGC
TCACCCTGAGGTATTTGGTGCCCTTGCTGCAGCAGCAGGTCAAGGACACAAGCCTGAAAGGCAGCTTCGG
AGTGACAAGGAAAGAAATGGAAGTCTCTCCTTCTGCAGAGCAGCTTGTCCAGGTTTATGAACTGACGTTA
CATCATACACAGCACCAAGACCACAATGTTGTGACCGGAGCCCTGGAGCTGTTGCAGCAGCTCTTCAGAA
CGCCTCCACCCGAGCTTCTGCAAACCCTGACCGCAGTCGGGGGCATTGGGCAGCTCACCGCTGCTAAGGA
GGAGTCTGGTGGCCGAAGCCGTAGTGGGAGTATTGTGGAACTTATAGCTGGAGGGGGTTCCTCATGCAGC
CCTGTCCTTTCAAGAAAACAAAAAGGCAAAGTGCTCTTAGGAGAAGAAGAAGCCTTGGAGGATGACTCTG
AATCGAGATCGGATGTCAGCAGCTCTGCCTTAACAGCCTCAGTGAAGGATGAGATCAGTGGAGAGCTGGC
TGCTTCTTCAGGGGTTTCCACTCCAGGGTCAGCAGGTCATGACATCATCACAGAACAGCCACGGTCACAG
CACACACTGCAGGCGGACTCAGTGGATCTGGCCAGCTGTGACTTGACAAGCTCTGCCACTGATGGGGATG
AGGAGGATATCTTGAGCCACAGCTCCAGCCAGGTCAGCGCCGTCCCATCTGACCCTGCCATGGACCTGAA
TGATGGGACCCAGGCCTCGTCGCCCATCAGCGACAGCTCCCAGACCACCACCGAAGGGCCTGATTCAGCT
GTTACCCCTTCAGACAGTTCTGAAATTGTGTTAGACGGTACCGACAACCAGTATTTGGGCCTGCAGATTG
GACAGCCCCAGGATGAAGATGAGGAAGCCACAGGTATTCTTCCTGATGAAGCCTCGGAGGCCTTCAGGAA
CTCTTCCATGGCCCTTCAACAGGCACATTTATTGAAAAACATGAGTCACTGCAGGCAGCCTTCTGACAGC
AGTGTTGATAAATTTGTGTTGAGAGATGAAGCTACTGAACCGGGTGATCAAGAAAACAAGCCTTGCCGCA
TCAAAGGTGACATTGGACAGTCCACTGATGATGACTCTGCACCTCTTGTCCATTGTGTCCGCCTTTTATC
TGCTTCGTTTTTGCTAACAGGGGGAAAAAATGTGCTGGTTCCGGACAGGGATGTGAGGGTCAGCGTGAAG
GCCCTGGCCCTCAGCTGTGTGGGAGCAGCTGTGGCCCTCCACCCGGAATCTTTCTTCAGCAAACTCTATA
AAGTTCCTCTTGACACCACGGAATACCCTGAGGAACAGTATGTCTCAGACATCTTGAACTACATCGATCA
TGGAGACCCACAGGTTCGAGGAGCCACTGCCATTCTCTGTGGGACCCTCATCTGCTCCATCCTCAGCAGG
TCCCGCTTCCACGTGGGAGATTGGATGGGCACCATTAGAACCCTCACAGGAAATACATTTTCTTTGGCGG
ATTGCATTCCTTTGCTGCGGAAAACACTGAAGGATGAGTCTTCTGTTACTTGCAAGTTAGCTTGTACAGC
TGTGAGGAACTGTGTCATGAGTCTCTGCAGCAGCAGCTACAGTGAGTTAGGACTGCAGCTGATCATCGAT
GTGCTGACTCTGAGGAACAGTTCCTATTGGCTGGTGAGGACAGAGCTTCTGGAAACCCTTGCAGAGATTG
ACTTCAGGCTGGTGAGCTTTTTGGAGGCAAAAGCAGAAAACTTACACAGAGGGGCTCATCATTATACAGG
GCTTTTAAAACTGCAAGAACGAGTGCTCAATAATGTTGTCATCCATTTGCTTGGAGATGAAGACCCCAGG
GTGCGACATGTTGCCGCAGCATCACTAATTAGGCTTGTCCCAAAGCTGTTTTATAAATGTGACCAAGGAC
AAGCTGATCCAGTAGTGGCCGTGGCAAGAGATCAAAGCAGTGTTTACCTGAAACTTCTCATGCATGAGAC
GCAGCCTCCATCTCATTTCTCCGTCAGCACAATAACCAGAATATATAGAGGCTATAACCTACTACCAAGC
ATAACAGACGTCACTATGGAAAATAACCTTTCAAGAGTTATTGCAGCAGTTTCTCATGAACTAATCACAT
CAACCACCAGAGCACTCACATTTGGATGCTGTGAAGCTTTGTGTCTTCTTTCCACTGCCTTCCCAGTTTG
CATTTGGAGTTTAGGTTGGCACTGTGGAGTGCCTCCACTGAGTGCCTCAGATGAGTCTAGGAAGAGCTGT
ACCGTTGGGATGGCCACAATGATTCTGACCCTGCTCTCGTCAGCTTGGTTCCCATTGGATCTCTCAGCCC
ATCAAGATGCTTTGATTTTGGCCGGAAACTTGCTTGCAGCCAGTGCTCCCAAATCTCTGAGAAGTTCATG
GGCCTCTGAAGAAGAAGCCAACCCAGCAGCCACCAAGCAAGAGGAGGTCTGGCCAGCCCTGGGGGACCGG
GCCCTGGTGCCCATGGTGGAGCAGCTCTTCTCTCACCTGCTGAAGGTGATTAACATTTGTGCCCACGTCC
TGGATGACGTGGCTCCTGGACCCGCAATAAAGGCAGCCTTGCCTTCTCTAACAAACCCCCCTTCTCTAAG
TCCCATCCGACGAAAGGGGAAGGAGAAAGAACCAGGAGAACAAGCATCTGTACCGTTGAGTCCCAAGAAA
GGCAGTGAGGCCAGTGCAGCTTCTAGACAATCTGATACCTCAGGTCCTGTTACAACAAGTAAATCCTCAT
CACTGGGGAGTTTCTATCATCTTCCTTCATACCTCAAACTGCATGATGTCCTGAAAGCTACACACGCTAA
CTACAAGGTCACGCTGGATCTTCAGAACAGCACGGAAAAGTTTGGAGGGTTTCTTCGCTCAGCCTTGGAT
GTTCTTTCTCAGATACTAGAGCTGGCCACACTGCAGGACATTGGGAAGTGTGTTGAAGAGATCCTAGGAT
ACCTGAAATCCTGCTTTAGTCGAGAACCAATGATGGCAACTGTTTGTGTTCAACAATTGTTGAAGACTCT
CTTTGGCACAAACTTGGCCTCCCAGTTTGATGGCTTATCTTCCAACCCCAGCAAGTCACAAGGCCGAGCA
CAGCGCCTTGGCTCCTCCAGTGTGAGGCCAGGCTTGTACCACTACTGCTTCATGGCCCCGTACACCCACT
TCACCCAGGCCCTCGCTGACGCCAGCCTGAGGAACATGGTGCAGGCGGAGCAGGAGAACGACACCTCGGG
ATGGTTTGATGTCCTCCAGAAAGTGTCTACCCAGTTGAAGACAAACCTCACGAGTGTCACAAAGAACCGT
GCAGATAAGAATGCTATTCATAATCACATTCGTTTGTTTGAACCTCTTGTTATAAAAGCTTTAAAACAGT
ACACGACTACAACATGTGTGCAGTTACAGAAGCAGGTTTTAGATTTGCTGGCGCAGCTGGTTCAGTTACG
GGTTAATTACTGTCTTCTGGATTCAGATCAGGTGTTTATTGGCTTTGTATTGAAACAGTTTGAATACATT
GAAGTGGGCCAGTTCAGGGAATCAGAGGCAATCATTCCAAACATCTTTTTCTTCTTGGTATTACTATCTT
ATGAACGCTATCATTCAAAACAGATCATTGGAATTCCTAAAATCATTCAGCTCTGTGATGGCATCATGGC
CAGTGGAAGGAAGGCTGTGACACATGCCATACCGGCTCTGCAGCCCATAGTCCACGACCTCTTTGTATTA
AGAGGAACAAATAAAGCTGATGCAGGAAAAGAGCTTGAAACCCAAAAAGAGGTGGTGGTGTCAATGTTAC
TGAGACTCATCCAGTACCATCAGGTGTTGGAGATGTTCATTCTTGTCCTGCAGCAGTGCCACAAGGAGAA
TGAAGACAAGTGGAAGCGACTGTCTCGACAGATAGCTGACATCATCCTCCCAATGTTAGCCAAACAGCAG
ATGCACATTGACTCTCATGAAGCCCTTGGAGTGTTAAATACATTATTTGAGATTTTGGCCCCTTCCTCCC
TCCGTCCGGTAGACATGCTTTTACGGAGTATGTTCGTCACTCCAAACACAATGGCGTCCGTGAGCACTGT
TCAACTGTGGATATCGGGAATTCTGGCCATTTTGAGGGTTCTGATTTCCCAGTCAACTGAAGATATTGTT
CTTTCTCGTATTCAGGAGCTCTCCTTCTCTCCGTATTTAATCTCCTGTACAGTAATTAATAGGTTAAGAG
ATGGGGACAGTACTTCAACGCTAGAAGAACACAGTGAAGGGAAACAAATAAAGAATTTGCCAGAAGAAAC
ATTTTCAAGGTTTCTATTACAACTGGTTGGTATTCTTTTAGAAGACATTGTTACAAAACAGCTGAAGGTG
GAAATGAGTGAGCAGCAACATACTTTCTATTGCCAGGAACTAGGCACACTGCTAATGTGTCTGATCCACA
TCTTCAAGTCTGGAATGTTCCGGAGAATCACAGCAGCTGCCACTAGGCTGTTCCGCAGTGATGGCTGTGG
CGGCAGTTTCTACACCCTGGACAGCTTGAACTTGCGGGCTCGTTCCATGATCACCACCCACCCGGCCCTG
GTGCTGCTCTGGTGTCAGATACTGCTGCTTGTCAACCACACCGACTACCGCTGGTGGGCAGAAGTGCAGC
AGACCCCGAAAAGACACAGTCTGTCCAGCACAAAGTTACTTAGTCCCCAGATGTCTGGAGAAGAGGAGGA
TTCTGACTTGGCAGCCAAACTTGGAATGTGCAATAGAGAAATAGTACGAAGAGGGGCTCTCATTCTCTTC
TGTGATTATGTCTGTCAGAACCTCCATGACTCCGAGCACTTAACGTGGCTCATTGTAAATCACATTCAAG
ATCTGATCAGCCTTTCCCACGAGCCTCCAGTACAGGACTTCATCAGTGCCGTTCATCGGAACTCTGCTGC
CAGCGGCCTGTTCATCCAGGCAATTCAGTCTCGTTGTGAAAACCTTTCAACTCCAACCATGCTGAAGAAA
ACTCTTCAGTGCTTGGAGGGGATCCATCTCAGCCAGTCGGGAGCTGTGCTCACGCTGTATGTGGACAGGC
TTCTGTGCACCCCTTTCCGTGTGCTGGCTCGCATGGTCGACATCCTTGCTTGTCGCCGGGTAGAAATGCT
TCTGGCTGCAAATTTACAGAGCAGCATGGCCCAGTTGCCAATGGAAGAACTCAACAGAATCCAGGAATAC
CTTCAGAGCAGCGGGCTCGCTCAGAGACACCAAAGGCTCTATTCCCTGCTGGACAGGTTTCGTCTCTCCA
CCATGCAAGACTCACTTAGTCCCTCTCCTCCAGTCTCTTCCCACCCGCTGGACGGGGATGGGCACGTGTC
ACTGGAAACAGTGAGTCCGGACAAAGACTGGTACGTTCATCTTGTCAAATCCCAGTGTTGGACCAGGTCA
GATTCTGCACTGCTGGAAGGTGCAGAGCTGGTGAATCGGATTCCTGCTGAAGATATGAATGCCTTCATGA
TGAACTCGGAGTTCAACCTAAGCCTGCTAGCTCCATGCTTAAGCCTAGGGATGAGTGAAATTTCTGGTGG
CCAGAAGAGTGCCCTTTTTGAAGCAGCCCGTGAGGTGACTCTGGCCCGTGTGAGCGGCACCGTGCAGCAG
CTCCCTGCTGTCCATCATGTCTTCCAGCCCGAGCTGCCTGCAGAACCGGCGGCCTACTGGAGCAAGTTGA
ATGATCTGTTTGGGGATGCTGCACTGTATCAGTCCCTGCCCACTCTGGCCCGGGCCCTGGCACAGTACCT
GGTGGTGGTCTCCAAACTGCCCAGTCATTTGCACCTTCCTCCTGAGAAAGAGAAGGACATTGTGAAATTC
GTGGTGGCAACCCTTGAGGCCCTGTCCTGGCATTTGATCCATGAGCAGATCCCGCTGAGTCTGGATCTCC
AGGCAGGGCTGGACTGCTGCTGCCTGGCCCTGCAGCTGCCTGGCCTCTGGAGCGTGGTCTCCTCCACAGA
GTTTGTGACCCACGCCTGCTCCCTCATCCACTGTGTGCACTTCATCCTGGAGGCCGTTGCAGTGCAGCCT
GGAGAGCAGCTTCTTAGTCCAGAAAGAAGGACAAATACCCCAAAAGCCATCAGCGAGGAGGAGGAGGAAG
TAGATCCAAACACACAGAATCCTAAGTATATCACTGCAGCCTGTGAGATGGTGGCAGAAATGGTGGAGTC
TCTGCAGTCGGTGTTGGCCTTGGGTCATAAAAGGAATAGCGGCGTGCCGGCGTTTCTCACGCCATTGCTC
AGGAACATCATCATCAGCCTGGCCCGCCTGCCCCTTGTCAACAGCTACACACGTGTGCCCCCACTGGTGT
GGAAGCTTGGATGGTCACCCAAACCGGGAGGGGATTTTGGCACAGCATTCCCTGAGATCCCCGTGGAGTT
CCTCCAGGAAAAGGAAGTCTTTAAGGAGTTCATCTACCGCATCAACACACTAGGCTGGACCAGTCGTACT
CAGTTTGAAGAAACTTGGGCCACCCTCCTTGGTGTCCTGGTGACGCAGCCCCTCGTGATGGAGCAGGAGG
AGAGCCCACCAGAAGAAGACACAGAGAGGACCCAGATCAACGTCCTGGCCGTGCAGGCCATCACCTCACT
GGTGCTCAGTGCAATGACTGTGCCTGTGGCCGGCAACCCAGCTGTAAGCTGCTTGGAGCAGCAGCCCCGG
AACAAGCCTCTGAAAGCTCTCGACACCAGGTTTGGGAGGAAGCTGAGCATTATCAGAGGGATTGTGGAGC
AAGAGATTCAAGCAATGGTTTCAAAGAGAGAGAATATTGCCACCCATCATTTATATCAGGCATGGGATCC
TGTCCCTTCTCTGTCTCCGGCTACTACAGGTGCCCTCATCAGCCACGAGAAGCTGCTGCTGCAGATCAAC
CCCGAGCGGGAGCTGGGGAGCATGAGCTACAAACTCGGCCAGGTGTCCATACACTCCGTGTGGCTAGGGA
ACAGCATCACACCCCTGAGGGAGGAGGAATGGGACGAGGAAGAGGAGGAGGAGGCCGACGCCCCTGCACC
TTCGTCACCACCCACGTCTCCAGTCAACTCCAGGAAACACCGGGCTGGAGTTGACATCCACTCCTGTTCG
CAGTTTTTGCTTGAGTTGTACAGCCGCTGGATCCTGCCGTCCAGCTCAGCCAGGAGGACCCCGGCCATCC
TGATCAGTGAGGTGGTCAGATCCCTTCTAGTGGTCTCAGACTTGTTCACCGAGCGCAACCAGTTTGAGCT
GATGTATGTGACGCTGACAGAACTGCGAAGGGTGCACCCTTCAGAAGACGAGATCCTCGCTCAGTACCTG
GTGCCTGCCACCTGCAAGGCAGCTGCCGTCCTTGGGATGGACAAGGCCGTGGCGGAGCCTGTCAGCCGCC
TGCTGGAGAGCACGCTCAGGAGCAGCCACCTGCCCAGCAGGGTTGGAGCCCTGCACGGCATCCTCTATGT
GCTGGAGTGCGACCTGCTGGACGACACTGCCAAGCAGCTCATCCCGGTCATCAGCGACTATCTCCTCTCC
AACCTGAAAGGGATCGCCCACTGCGTGAACATTCACAGCCAGCAGCACGTACTGGTCATGTGTGCCACTG
CGTTTTACCTCATTGAGAACTATCCTCTGGACGTAGGGCCGGAATTTTCAGCATCAATAATACAGATGTG
TGGGGTGATGCTGTCTGGAAGTGAGGAGTCCACCCCCTCCATCATTTACCACTGTGCCCTCAGAGGCCTG
GAGCGCCTCCTGCTCTCTGAGCAGCTCTCCCGCCTGGATGCAGAATCGCTGGTCAAGCTGAGTGTGGACA
GAGTGAACGTGCACAGCCCGCACCGGGCCATGGCGGCTCTGGGCCTGATGCTCACCTGCATGTACACAGG
AAAGGAGAAAGTCAGTCCGGGTAGAACTTCAGACCCTAATCCTGCAGCCCCCGACAGCGAGTCAGTGATT
GTTGCTATGGAGCGGGTATCTGTTCTTTTTGATAGGATCAGGAAAGGCTTTCCTTGTGAAGCCAGAGTGG
TGGCCAGGATCCTGCCCCAGTTTCTAGACGACTTCTTCCCACCCCAGGACATCATGAACAAAGTCATCGG
AGAGTTTCTGTCCAACCAGCAGCCATACCCCCAGTTCATGGCCACCGTGGTGTATAAGGTGTTTCAGACT
CTGCACAGCACCGGGCAGTCGTCCATGGTCCGGGACTGGGTCATGCTGTCCCTCTCCAACTTCACGCAGA
GGGCCCCGGTCGCCATGGCCACGTGGAGCCTCTCCTGCTTCTTTGTCAGCGCGTCCACCAGCCCGTGGGT
CGCGGCGATCCTCCCACATGTCATCAGCAGGATGGGCAAGCTGGAGCAGGTGGACGTGAACCTTTTCTGC
CTGGTCGCCACAGACTTCTACAGACACCAGATAGAGGAGGAGCTCGACCGCAGGGCCTTCCAGTCTGTGC
TTGAGGTGGTTGCAGCCCCAGGAAGCCCATATCACCGGCTGCTGACTTGTTTACGAAATGTCCACAAGGT
CACCACCTGC
